Addgene plasmid #98324: CDK9_pLX307
Purpose: Lentiviral expression of CDK9
Depositing lab: William Hahn & Sefi Rosenbluh. Depositing organization: Monash University. Publication: Genetic and Proteomic Interrogation of Lower Confidence Candidate Genes Reveals Signaling Networks in beta-Catenin-Active Cancers. Rosenbluh J, Mercer J, Shrestha Y, Oliver R, Tamayo P, Doench JG, Tirosh I, Piccioni F, Hartenian E, Horn H, Fagbami L, Root DE, Jaffe J, Lage K, Boehm JS, Hahn WC. Cell Syst. 2016 Sep 28;3(3):302-316.e4. doi: 10.1016/j.cels.2016.09.001. PubMed 27684187.
Backbone
  Vector backbone: pLX307
  Backbone manufacturer: David Root (Addgene plasmid # 41392)
  Vector type: Mammalian Expression, Lentiviral
  Selectable markers: Puromycin
Growth in bacteria
  Bacterial resistance: Ampicillin, 100 μg/mL
  Growth temperature: 37°C
  Growth strain: NEB Stable
  Copy number: High Copy
Gene/Insert
  Gene/Insert name: CDK9
  Species: H. sapiens (human)
  Entrez Gene: CDK9 (a.k.a. C-2k, CDC2L4, CTK1, PITALRE, TAK)
  Promoter: E1Fa
  Tag / fusion protein: V5 (C terminal on backbone)
  Cloning method: Gateway Cloning
  Sequencing primers: 5′ TTCTTCCATTTCAGGTGTCGTGAG; 3′ GTGGATACGCTGCTTTAATGCCTT
Terms and licenses: Academic/Nonprofit Terms; Industry Terms: Not Available to Industry
How to cite: CDK9_pLX307 was a gift from William Hahn & Sefi Rosenbluh (Addgene plasmid # 98324 ; http://n2t.net/addgene:98324 ; RRID:Addgene_98324)
