[The description below was written by a language model from this plasmid's Addgene catalogue record and pLannotate feature annotations shown in this document.]
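Description:
CDK9_pLX307 is a lentiviral mammalian expression plasmid that carries the human CDK9 open reading frame in the pLX307 Gateway destination backbone. It is maintained in E. coli at high copy through a ColE1/pUC-type origin with ampicillin resistance (β-lactamase), and the backbone also contains an f1 origin and leftover lac/T7/T3 cloning-vector elements. The transfer cassette follows a self-inactivating HIV-1 design. An RSV promoter fused to a truncated 5' LTR drives genomic RNA production in packaging cells. It is followed by the Ψ packaging signal with a gag fragment, the RRE for Rev-dependent nuclear export, a cPPT/CTS, a WPRE to boost transcript expression, and a ΔU3 3' LTR that disables LTR promoter activity after integration. An SV40 polyadenylation signal lies downstream of the 3' LTR.

Two expression units sit within the proviral region. An SV40 early promoter/origin drives puromycin N-acetyltransferase, which allows selection of transduced cells. The strong constitutive EF-1α promoter (written "E1Fa" in the catalogue entry) drives CDK9. The CDK9 coding sequence is flanked by attB1 and attB2 sites left by Gateway recombination and is followed by a backbone-encoded C-terminal V5 epitope tag for detection. CDK9 is the kinase subunit of the P-TEFb complex with cyclin T, which promotes productive transcription elongation.

Two sequence records exist, and they are annotated almost identically. The repository's sequencing result is 60 nt longer than the depositor's sequence and contains a short U6 promoter fragment between the V5 tag and the WPRE that is not annotated in the depositor's version. The stated purpose is lentiviral expression of CDK9, and the plasmid comes from a study of candidate genes in β-catenin-active cancers.
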