Features (pLannotate 1.2.2; 33 found; start..end, strand, type, name):
     25..91      +  CDS            small t antigen (fragment): SV40 (simian virus 40) small t antigen
     98..1276    +  promoter       EF-1α promoter: strong constitutive promoter for human elongation factor EF-1α
   1297..1314    +  protein_bind   attB1 (fragment): mutant version of attB; core recombination site for the Gateway® BP reaction BP Clonase™
   1320..2435    +  CDS            CDK9: CDK9_HUMAN - Also known as CDC2L4, TAK. Experimental evidence at protein level: Swiss-Prot protein existence level 1. Protein kinase involved in the regulation of transcription (PubMed:10574912, PubMed:10757782, PubMed:11145967, PubMed:11575923, PubMed:11809800, PubMed:11884399, PubMed:14701750, PubMed:16109376, PubMed:16109377, PubMed:20930849, PubMed:28426094). Member of the cyclin-dependent kinase pair (CDK9/cyclin-T) complex, also called positive transcription elongation factor b (P-TEFb), which facilitates the transition from abortive to productive elongation by phosphorylating the CTD (C
   2438..2461    -  protein_bind   attB2: mutant version of attB; recombination site for the Gateway® BP reaction BP Clonase™
   2469..2510    +  CDS            V5 tag: epitope tag from simian virus 5
   2561..3149    +  misc_feature   WPRE: woodchuck hepatitis virus posttranscriptional regulatory element
   3200..3219    +  misc_feature   cPPT/CTS (fragment): central polypurine tract and central termination sequence of HIV-1
   3221..3454    +  LTR            3' LTR (ΔU3): self-inactivating 3' long terminal repeat (LTR) from HIV-1
   3532..3653    +  polyA_signal   SV40 poly(A) signal: SV40 polyadenylation signal
   3693..3828    +  rep_origin     SV40 ori: SV40 origin of replication
   3849..3867    -  promoter       T7 promoter: promoter for bacteriophage T7 RNA polymerase
   3875..4030    +  CDS            lacZα (fragment): LacZα fragment of β-galactosidase; lacZ fragment
   4035..4463    +  rep_origin     f1 ori (sequence partly withheld): f1 bacteriophage origin of replication; arrow indicates direction of (+) strand synthesis
   4516..4620    +  promoter       AmpR promoter: bla
   4621..5481    +  CDS            AmpR: β-lactamase; bla; confers resistance to ampicillin, carbenicillin, and related antibiotics
   5652..6240    +  rep_origin     ori: high-copy-number ColE1/pMB1/pBR322/pUC origin of replication
   6423..6515    +  CDS            lacI (fragment): lac repressor; lacI; The lac repressor binds to the lac operator to inhibit transcription in E. coli. This inhibition can be relieved by adding lactose or isopropyl-β-D-thiogalactopyranoside (IPTG).
   6528..6549    +  protein_bind   CAP binding site: CAP binding activates transcription in the presence of cAMP. E. coli catabolite activator protein
   6564..6594    +  promoter       lac promoter: promoter for the E. coli lac operon
   6602..6618    +  protein_bind   lac operator: The lac repressor binds to the lac operator to inhibit transcription in E. coli. This inhibition can be relieved by adding lactose or isopropyl-β-D-thiogalactopyranoside (IPTG). lac repressor encoded by lacI
   6663..6681    +  promoter       T3 promoter: promoter for bacteriophage T3 RNA polymerase
   6709..6935    +  promoter       RSV promoter: Rous sarcoma virus enhancer/promoter
   6936..7116    +  LTR            5' LTR (truncated): truncated 5' long terminal repeat (LTR) from HIV-1
   7163..7288    +  misc_feature   HIV-1 Ψ: packaging signal of human immunodeficiency virus type 1
   7272..7635    +  CDS            HIV-1 gag (fragment): gag protein from human immunodeficiency virus 1; gag
   7781..8014    +  misc_feature   RRE: The Rev response element (RRE) of HIV-1 allows for Rev-dependent mRNA export from the nucleus to the cytoplasm.
   8391..8417    +  CDS            Rev (fragment): human immunodeficiency virus 1 (HIV-1) Rev protein; rev; enhances nuclear export of unspliced and incompletely spliced viral mRNAs
   8424..8447    +  promoter       SV40 promoter (fragment): SV40 early promoter
   8448..8519    +  promoter       SV40 promoter (fragment): SV40 enhancer and early promoter
   8543..8678    +  rep_origin     SV40 ori: SV40 origin of replication
   8724..9320    +  CDS            PuroR (fragment): puromycin N-acetyltransferase; pac from Streptomyces; confers resistance to puromycin
   9369..9486    +  misc_feature   cPPT/CTS: central polypurine tract and central termination sequence of HIV-1
>Addgene plasmid #98324 | CDK9_pLX307 | depositor full sequence | sequence record 180229 | Full Sequence
GGCTCGAGGCCTGCAGGTGCAAAGATGGATAAAGTTTTAAACAGAGAGGAATCTTTGCAGCTAATGGACC
TTCTAGGTCTTGAAAGGAGTGGGAATTGGCTCCGGTGCCCGTCAGTGGGCAGAGCGCACATCGCCCACAG
TCCCCGAGAAGTTGGGGGGAGGGGTCGGCAATTGAACCGGTGCCTAGAGAAGGTGGCGCGGGGTAAACTG
GGAAAGTGATGTCGTGTACTGGCTCCGCCTTTTTCCCGAGGGTGGGGGAGAACCGTATATAAGTGCAGTA
GTCGCCGTGAACGTTCTTTTTCGCAACGGGTTTGCCGCCAGAACACAGGTAAGTGCCGTGTGTGGTTCCC
GCGGGCCTGGCCTCTTTACGGGTTATGGCCCTTGCGTGCCTTGAATTACTTCCACCTGGCTGCAGTACGT
GATTCTTGATCCCGAGCTTCGGGTTGGAAGTGGGTGGGAGAGTTCGAGGCCTTGCGCTTAAGGAGCCCCT
TCGCCTCGTGCTTGAGTTGAGGCCTGGCCTGGGCGCTGGGGCCGCCGCGTGCGAATCTGGTGGCACCTTC
GCGCCTGTCTCGCTGCTTTCGATAAGTCTCTAGCCATTTAAAATTTTTGATGACCTGCTGCGACGCTTTT
TTTCTGGCAAGATAGTCTTGTAAATGCGGGCCAAGATCTGCACACTGGTATTTCGGTTTTTGGGGCCGCG
GGCGGCGACGGGGCCCGTGCGTCCCAGCGCACATGTTCGGCGAGGCGGGGCCTGCGAGCGCGGCCACCGA
GAATCGGACGGGGGTAGTCTCAAGCTGGCCGGCCTGCTCTGGTGCCTGGCCTCGCGCCGCCGTGTATCGC
CCCGCCCTGGGCGGCAAGGCTGGCCCGGTCGGCACCAGTTGCGTGAGCGGAAAGATGGCCGCTTCCCGGC
CCTGCTGCAGGGAGCTCAAAATGGAGGACGCGGCGCTCGGGAGAGCGGGCGGGTGAGTCACCCACACAAA
GGAAAAGGGCCTTTCCGTCCTCAGCCGTCGCTTCATGTGACTCCACGGAGTACCGGGCGCCGTCCAGGCA
CCTCGATTAGTTCTCGAGCTTTTGGAGTACGTCGTCTTTAGGTTGGGGGGAGGGGTTTTATGCGATGGAG
TTTCCCCACACTGAGTGGGTGGAGACTGAAGTTAGGCCAGCTTGGCACTTGATGTAATTCTCCTTGGAAT
TTGCCCTTTTTGAGTTTGGATCTTGGTTCATTCTCAAGCCTCAGACAGTGGTTCAAAGTTTTTTTCTTCC
ATTTCAGGTGTCGTGAGGCTAGCATCGATTGATCAACAAGTTTGTACAAAAAAGTTGGCATGGCAAAGCA
GTACGACTCGGTGGAGTGCCCTTTTTGTGATGAAGTTTCCAAATACGAGAAGCTCGCCAAGATCGGCCAA
GGCACCTTCGGGGAGGTGTTCAAGGCCAGGCACCGCAAGACCGGCCAGAAGGTGGCTCTGAAGAAGGTGC
TGATGGAAAACGAGAAGGAGGGGTTCCCCATTACAGCCTTGCGGGAGATCAAGATCCTTCAGCTTCTAAA
ACACGAGAATGTGGTCAACTTGATTGAGATTTGTCGAACCAAAGCTTCCCCCTATAACCGCTGCAAGGGT
AGTATATACCTGGTGTTCGACTTCTGCGAGCATGACCTTGCTGGGCTGTTGAGCAATGTTTTGGTCAAGT
TCACGCTGTCTGAGATCAAGAGGGTGATGCAGATGCTGCTTAACGGCCTCTACTACATCCACAGAAACAA
GATCCTGCATAGGGACATGAAGGCTGCTAATGTGCTTATCACTCGTGATGGGGTCCTGAAGCTGGCAGAC
TTTGGGCTGGCCCGGGCCTTCAGCCTGGCCAAGAACAGCCAGCCCAACCGCTACACCAACCGTGTGGTGA
CACTCTGGTACCGGCCCCCGGAGCTGTTGCTCGGGGAGCGGGACTACGGCCCCCCCATTGACCTGTGGGG
TGCTGGGTGCATCATGGCAGAGATGTGGACCCGCAGCCCCATCATGCAGGGCAACACGGAGCAGCACCAA
CTCGCCCTCATCAGTCAGCTCTGCGGCTCCATCACCCCTGAGGTGTGGCCAAACGTGGACAACTATGAGC
TGTACGAAAAGCTGGAGCTGGTCAAGGGCCAGAAGCGGAAGGTGAAGGACAGGCTGAAGGCCTATGTGCG
TGACCCATACGCACTGGACCTCATCGACAAGCTGCTGGTGCTGGACCCTGCCCAGCGCATCGACAGCGAT
GACGCCCTCAACCACGACTTCTTCTGGTCCGACCCCATGCCCTCCGACCTCAAGGGCATGCTCTCCACCC
ACCTGACGTCCATGTTCGAGTACTTGGCACCACCGCGCCGGAAGGGCAGCCAGATCACCCAGCAGTCCAC
CAACCAGAGTCGCAATCCCGCCACCACCAACCAGACGGAGTTTGAGCGCGTCTTCTGCCCAACTTTCTTG
TACAAAGTGGTTGATATCGGTAAGCCTATCCCTAACCCTCTCCTCGGTCTCGATTCTACGTAGTAATGAA
CTAGTACCGGTTAAGTCGACAATCAACGCGTTAAGTCGACAATCAACCTCTGGATTACAAAATTTGTGAA
AGATTGACTGGTATTCTTAACTATGTTGCTCCTTTTACGCTATGTGGATACGCTGCTTTAATGCCTTTGT
ATCATGCTATTGCTTCCCGTATGGCTTTCATTTTCTCCTCCTTGTATAAATCCTGGTTGCTGTCTCTTTA
TGAGGAGTTGTGGCCCGTTGTCAGGCAACGTGGCGTGGTGTGCACTGTGTTTGCTGACGCAACCCCCACT
GGTTGGGGCATTGCCACCACCTGTCAGCTCCTTTCCGGGACTTTCGCTTTCCCCCTCCCTATTGCCACGG
CGGAACTCATCGCCGCCTGCCTTGCCCGCTGCTGGACAGGGGCTCGGCTGTTGGGCACTGACAATTCCGT
GGTGTTGTCGGGGAAATCATCGTCCTTTCCTTGGCTGCTCGCCTGTGTTGCCACCTGGATTCTGCGCGGG
ACGTCCTTCTGCTACGTCCCTTCGGCCCTCAATCCAGCGGACCTTCCTTCCCGCGGCCTGCTGCCGGCTC
TGCGGCCTCTTCCGCGTCTTCGCCTTCGCCCTCAGACGAGTCGGATCTCCCTTTGGGCCGCCTCCCCGCG
TCGACTTTAAGACCAATGACTTACAAGGCAGCTGTAGATCTTAGCCACTTTTTAAAAGAAAAGGGGGGAC
TGGAAGGGCTAATTCACTCCCAACGAAGACAAGATCTGCTTTTTGCTTGTACTGGGTCTCTCTGGTTAGA
CCAGATCTGAGCCTGGGAGCTCTCTGGCTAACTAGGGAACCCACTGCTTAAGCCTCAATAAAGCTTGCCT
TGAGTGCTTCAAGTAGTGTGTGCCCGTCTGTTGTGTGACTCTGGTAACTAGAGATCCCTCAGACCCTTTT
AGTCAGTGTGGAAAATCTCTAGCAGTACGTATAGTAGTTCATGTCATCTTATTATTCAGTATTTATAACT
TGCAAAGAAATGAATATCAGAGAGTGAGAGGAACTTGTTTATTGCAGCTTATAATGGTTACAAATAAAGC
AATAGCATCACAAATTTCACAAATAAAGCATTTTTTTCACTGCATTCTAGTTGTGGTTTGTCCAAACTCA
TCAATGTATCTTATCATGTCTGGCTCTAGCTATCCCGCCCCTAACTCCGCCCATCCCGCCCCTAACTCCG
CCCAGTTCCGCCCATTCTCCGCCCCATGGCTGACTAATTTTTTTTATTTATGCAGAGGCCGAGGCCGCCT
CGGCCTCTGAGCTATTCCAGAAGTAGTGAGGAGGCTTTTTTGGAGGCCTAGGGACGTACCCAATTCGCCC
TATAGTGAGTCGTATTACGCGCGCTCACTGGCCGTCGTTTTACAACGTCGTGACTGGGAAAACCCTGGCG
TTACCCAACTTAATCGCCTTGCAGCACATCCCCCTTTCGCCAGCTGGCGTAATAGCGAAGAGGCCCGCAC
CGATCGCCCTTCCCAACAGTTGCGCAGCCTGAATGGCGAATGGG
[124 nt withheld, positions 4035-4158]
C
[91 nt withheld, positions 4160-4250]
A
[49 nt withheld, positions 4252-4300]
CCTTTGACGTTGGAGTCCACGTTCTTT
[37 nt withheld, positions 4328-4364]
ACCCTATCTCGGTCTATTCTTTTGATTTATAAGGGATTTTGCCGATTTCGGCCTATTGGTTAAAAAATGA
GCTGATTTAACAAAAATTTAACGCGAATTTTAACAAAATATTAACGCTTACAATTTAGGTGGCACTTTTC
GGGGAAATGTGCGCGGAACCCCTATTTGTTTATTTTTCTAAATACATTCAAATATGTATCCGCTCATGAG
ACAATAACCCTGATAAATGCTTCAATAATATTGAAAAAGGAAGAGTATGAGTATTCAACATTTCCGTGTC
GCCCTTATTCCCTTTTTTGCGGCATTTTGCCTTCCTGTTTTTGCTCACCCAGAAACGCTGGTGAAAGTAA
AAGATGCTGAAGATCAGTTGGGTGCACGAGTGGGTTACATCGAACTGGATCTCAACAGCGGTAAGATCCT
TGAGAGTTTTCGCCCCGAAGAACGTTTTCCAATGATGAGCACTTTTAAAGTTCTGCTATGTGGCGCGGTA
TTATCCCGTATTGACGCCGGGCAAGAGCAACTCGGTCGCCGCATACACTATTCTCAGAATGACTTGGTTG
AGTACTCACCAGTCACAGAAAAGCATCTTACGGATGGCATGACAGTAAGAGAATTATGCAGTGCTGCCAT
AACCATGAGTGATAACACTGCGGCCAACTTACTTCTGACAACGATCGGAGGACCGAAGGAGCTAACCGCT
TTTTTGCACAACATGGGGGATCATGTAACTCGCCTTGATCGTTGGGAACCGGAGCTGAATGAAGCCATAC
CAAACGACGAGCGTGACACCACGATGCCTGTAGCAATGGCAACAACGTTGCGCAAACTATTAACTGGCGA
ACTACTTACTCTAGCTTCCCGGCAACAATTAATAGACTGGATGGAGGCGGATAAAGTTGCAGGACCACTT
CTGCGCTCGGCCCTTCCGGCTGGCTGGTTTATTGCTGATAAATCTGGAGCCGGTGAGCGTGGGTCTCGCG
GTATCATTGCAGCACTGGGGCCAGATGGTAAGCCCTCCCGTATCGTAGTTATCTACACGACGGGGAGTCA
GGCAACTATGGATGAACGAAATAGACAGATCGCTGAGATAGGTGCCTCACTGATTAAGCATTGGTAACTG
TCAGACCAAGTTTACTCATATATACTTTAGATTGATTTAAAACTTCATTTTTAATTTAAAAGGATCTAGG
TGAAGATCCTTTTTGATAATCTCATGACCAAAATCCCTTAACGTGAGTTTTCGTTCCACTGAGCGTCAGA
CCCCGTAGAAAAGATCAAAGGATCTTCTTGAGATCCTTTTTTTCTGCGCGTAATCTGCTGCTTGCAAACA
AAAAAACCACCGCTACCAGCGGTGGTTTGTTTGCCGGATCAAGAGCTACCAACTCTTTTTCCGAAGGTAA
CTGGCTTCAGCAGAGCGCAGATACCAAATACTGTTCTTCTAGTGTAGCCGTAGTTAGGCCACCACTTCAA
GAACTCTGTAGCACCGCCTACATACCTCGCTCTGCTAATCCTGTTACCAGTGGCTGCTGCCAGTGGCGAT
AAGTCGTGTCTTACCGGGTTGGACTCAAGACGATAGTTACCGGATAAGGCGCAGCGGTCGGGCTGAACGG
GGGGTTCGTGCACACAGCCCAGCTTGGAGCGAACGACCTACACCGAACTGAGATACCTACAGCGTGAGCT
ATGAGAAAGCGCCACGCTTCCCGAAGGGAGAAAGGCGGACAGGTATCCGGTAAGCGGCAGGGTCGGAACA
GGAGAGCGCACGAGGGAGCTTCCAGGGGGAAACGCCTGGTATCTTTATAGTCCTGTCGGGTTTCGCCACC
TCTGACTTGAGCGTCGATTTTTGTGATGCTCGTCAGGGGGGCGGAGCCTATGGAAAAACGCCAGCAACGC
GGCCTTTTTACGGTTCCTGGCCTTTTGCTGGCCTTTTGCTCACATGTTCTTTCCTGCGTTATCCCCTGAT
TCTGTGGATAACCGTATTACCGCCTTTGAGTGAGCTGATACCGCTCGCCGCAGCCGAACGACCGAGCGCA
GCGAGTCAGTGAGCGAGGAAGCGGAAGAGCGCCCAATACGCAAACCGCCTCTCCCCGCGCGTTGGCCGAT
TCATTAATGCAGCTGGCACGACAGGTTTCCCGACTGGAAAGCGGGCAGTGAGCGCAACGCAATTAATGTG
AGTTAGCTCACTCATTAGGCACCCCAGGCTTTACACTTTATGCTTCCGGCTCGTATGTTGTGTGGAATTG
TGAGCGGATAACAATTTCACACAGGAAACAGCTATGACCATGATTACGCCAAGCGCGCAATTAACCCTCA
CTAAAGGGAACAAAAGCTGGAGCTGCAAGCTTAATGTAGTCTTATGCAATACTCTTGTAGTCTTGCAACA
TGGTAACGATGAGTTAGCAACATGCCTTACAAGGAGAGAAAAAGCACCGTGCATGCCGATTGGTGGAAGT
AAGGTGGTACGATCGTGCCTTATTAGGAAGGCAACAGACGGGTCTGACATGGATTGGACGAACCACTGAA
TTGCCGCATTGCAGAGATATTGTATTTAAGTGCCTAGCTCGATACATAAACGGGTCTCTCTGGTTAGACC
AGATCTGAGCCTGGGAGCTCTCTGGCTAACTAGGGAACCCACTGCTTAAGCCTCAATAAAGCTTGCCTTG
AGTGCTTCAAGTAGTGTGTGCCCGTCTGTTGTGTGACTCTGGTAACTAGAGATCCCTCAGACCCTTTTAG
TCAGTGTGGAAAATCTCTAGCAGTGGCGCCCGAACAGGGACTTGAAAGCGAAAGGGAAACCAGAGGAGCT
CTCTCGACGCAGGACTCGGCTTGCTGAAGCGCGCACGGCAAGAGGCGAGGGGCGGCGACTGGTGAGTACG
CCAAAAATTTTGACTAGCGGAGGCTAGAAGGAGAGAGATGGGTGCGAGAGCGTCAGTATTAAGCGGGGGA
GAATTAGATCGCGATGGGAAAAAATTCGGTTAAGGCCAGGGGGAAAGAAAAAATATAAATTAAAACATAT
AGTATGGGCAAGCAGGGAGCTAGAACGATTCGCAGTTAATCCTGGCCTGTTAGAAACATCAGAAGGCTGT
AGACAAATACTGGGACAGCTACAACCATCCCTTCAGACAGGATCAGAAGAACTTAGATCATTATATAATA
CAGTAGCAACCCTCTATTGTGTGCATCAAAGGATAGAGATAAAAGACACCAAGGAAGCTTTAGACAAGAT
AGAGGAAGAGCAAAACAAAAGTAAGACCACCGCACAGCAAGCGGCCGCTGATCTTCAGACCTGGAGGAGG
AGATATGAGGGACAATTGGAGAAGTGAATTATATAAATATAAAGTAGTAAAAATTGAACCATTAGGAGTA
GCACCCACCAAGGCAAAGAGAAGAGTGGTGCAGAGAGAAAAAAGAGCAGTGGGAATAGGAGCTTTGTTCC
TTGGGTTCTTGGGAGCAGCAGGAAGCACTATGGGCGCAGCGTCAATGACGCTGACGGTACAGGCCAGACA
ATTATTGTCTGGTATAGTGCAGCAGCAGAACAATTTGCTGAGGGCTATTGAGGCGCAACAGCATCTGTTG
CAACTCACAGTCTGGGGCATCAAGCAGCTCCAGGCAAGAATCCTGGCTGTGGAAAGATACCTAAAGGATC
AACAGCTCCTGGGGATTTGGGGTTGCTCTGGAAAACTCATTTGCACCACTGCTGTGCCTTGGAATGCTAG
TTGGAGTAATAAATCTCTGGAACAGATTTGGAATCACACGACCTGGATGGAGTGGGACAGAGAAATTAAC
AATTACACAAGCTTAATACACTCCTTAATTGAAGAATCGCAAAACCAGCAAGAAAAGAATGAACAAGAAT
TATTGGAATTAGATAAATGGGCAAGTTTGTGGAATTGGTTTAACATAACAAATTGGCTGTGGTATATAAA
ATTATTCATAATGATAGTAGGAGGCTTGGTAGGTTTAAGAATAGTTTTTGCTGTACTTTCTATAGTGAAT
AGAGTTAGGCAGGGATATTCACCATTATCGTTTCAGACCCACCTCCCAACCCCGAGGGGACCCATGCATT
GCATCTCAATTAGTCAGCAACCAGGTGTGGAAAGTCCCCAGGCTCCCCAGCAGGCAGAAGTATGCAAAGC
ATGCGTCTCAATTAGTCAGCAACCATAGTCCCGCCCCTAACTCCGCCCATCCCGCCCCTAACTCCGCCCA
GTTCCGCCCATTCTCCGCCCCATGGCTGACTAATTTTTTTTATTTATGCAGAGGCCGAGGCCGCCTCGGC
CTCTGAGCTATTCCAGAAGTAGTGAGGAGGCTTTTTTGGAGGCCTAGGCTTTTGCAAAAAGCTTTCTAGA
GGTACCACCGGAGCTTACCATGACCGAGTACAAGCCCACGGTGCGCCTCGCCACCCGCGACGACGTCCCC
AGGGCCGTACGCACCCTCGCCGCCGCGTTCGCCGACTACCCCGCCACGCGCCACACCGTCGATCCGGACC
GCCACATCGAGCGGGTCACCGAGCTGCAAGAACTCTTCCTCACGCGCGTCGGGCTCGACATCGGCAAGGT
GTGGGTCGCGGACGACGGCGCCGCCGTGGCGGTCTGGACCACGCCGGAGAGCGTCGAAGCGGGGGCGGTG
TTCGCCGAGATCGGCCCGCGCATGGCCGAGTTGAGCGGTTCCCGGCTGGCCGCGCAGCAACAGATGGAAG
GCCTCCTGGCGCCGCACCGGCCCAAGGAGCCCGCGTGGTTCCTGGCCACCGTCGGCGTCTCGCCCGACCA
CCAGGGCAAGGGTCTGGGCAGCGCCGTCGTGCTCCCCGGAGTGGAGGCGGCCGAGCGCGCCGGGGTGCCC
GCCTTCCTGGAGACCTCCGCGCCCCGCAACCTCCCCTTCTACGAGCGGCTCGGCTTCACCGTCACCGCCG
ACGTCGAGGTGCCCGAAGGACCGCGCACCTGGTGCATGACCCGCAAGCCCGGTGCCAGTTAACGAATTCT
AGATCTTGAGACAAATGGCAGTATTCATCCACAATTTTAAAAGAAAAGGGGGGATTGGGGGGTACAGTGC
AGGGGAAAGAATAGTAGACATAATAGCAACAGACATACAAACTAAAGAATTACAAAAACAAATTACAAAA
ATTCAAAATTTTCGGGTTTATTACAGGGACAGCAGAGATCCACTTTGGCGCC
