Features (pLannotate 1.2.2; 34 found; start..end, strand, type, name):
     25..91      +  CDS            small t antigen (fragment): SV40 (simian virus 40) small t antigen
     98..1276    +  promoter       EF-1α promoter: strong constitutive promoter for human elongation factor EF-1α
   1297..1314    +  protein_bind   attB1 (fragment): mutant version of attB; core recombination site for the Gateway® BP reaction BP Clonase™
   1320..2435    +  CDS            CDK9: CDK9_HUMAN - Also known as CDC2L4, TAK. Experimental evidence at protein level: Swiss-Prot protein existence level 1. Protein kinase involved in the regulation of transcription (PubMed:10574912, PubMed:10757782, PubMed:11145967, PubMed:11575923, PubMed:11809800, PubMed:11884399, PubMed:14701750, PubMed:16109376, PubMed:16109377, PubMed:20930849, PubMed:28426094). Member of the cyclin-dependent kinase pair (CDK9/cyclin-T) complex, also called positive transcription elongation factor b (P-TEFb), which facilitates the transition from abortive to productive elongation by phosphorylating the CTD (C
   2438..2461    -  protein_bind   attB2: mutant version of attB; recombination site for the Gateway® BP reaction BP Clonase™
   2469..2510    +  CDS            V5 tag: epitope tag from simian virus 5
   2526..2579    +  promoter       U6 promoter (fragment): RNA polymerase III promoter for human U6 snRNA
   2621..3209    +  misc_feature   WPRE: woodchuck hepatitis virus posttranscriptional regulatory element
   3260..3279    +  misc_feature   cPPT/CTS (fragment): central polypurine tract and central termination sequence of HIV-1
   3281..3514    +  LTR            3' LTR (ΔU3): self-inactivating 3' long terminal repeat (LTR) from HIV-1
   3592..3713    +  polyA_signal   SV40 poly(A) signal: SV40 polyadenylation signal
   3753..3888    +  rep_origin     SV40 ori: SV40 origin of replication
   3909..3927    -  promoter       T7 promoter: promoter for bacteriophage T7 RNA polymerase
   3935..4090    +  CDS            lacZα (fragment): LacZα fragment of β-galactosidase; lacZ fragment
   4095..4523    +  rep_origin     f1 ori (sequence partly withheld): f1 bacteriophage origin of replication; arrow indicates direction of (+) strand synthesis
   4576..4680    +  promoter       AmpR promoter: bla
   4681..5541    +  CDS            AmpR: β-lactamase; bla; confers resistance to ampicillin, carbenicillin, and related antibiotics
   5712..6300    +  rep_origin     ori: high-copy-number ColE1/pMB1/pBR322/pUC origin of replication
   6483..6575    +  CDS            lacI (fragment): lac repressor; lacI; The lac repressor binds to the lac operator to inhibit transcription in E. coli. This inhibition can be relieved by adding lactose or isopropyl-β-D-thiogalactopyranoside (IPTG).
   6588..6609    +  protein_bind   CAP binding site: CAP binding activates transcription in the presence of cAMP. E. coli catabolite activator protein
   6624..6654    +  promoter       lac promoter: promoter for the E. coli lac operon
   6662..6678    +  protein_bind   lac operator: The lac repressor binds to the lac operator to inhibit transcription in E. coli. This inhibition can be relieved by adding lactose or isopropyl-β-D-thiogalactopyranoside (IPTG). lac repressor encoded by lacI
   6723..6741    +  promoter       T3 promoter: promoter for bacteriophage T3 RNA polymerase
   6769..6995    +  promoter       RSV promoter: Rous sarcoma virus enhancer/promoter
   6996..7176    +  LTR            5' LTR (truncated): truncated 5' long terminal repeat (LTR) from HIV-1
   7223..7348    +  misc_feature   HIV-1 Ψ: packaging signal of human immunodeficiency virus type 1
   7332..7695    +  CDS            HIV-1 gag (fragment): gag protein from human immunodeficiency virus 1; gag
   7841..8074    +  misc_feature   RRE: The Rev response element (RRE) of HIV-1 allows for Rev-dependent mRNA export from the nucleus to the cytoplasm.
   8451..8477    +  CDS            Rev (fragment): human immunodeficiency virus 1 (HIV-1) Rev protein; rev; enhances nuclear export of unspliced and incompletely spliced viral mRNAs
   8484..8507    +  promoter       SV40 promoter (fragment): SV40 early promoter
   8508..8579    +  promoter       SV40 promoter (fragment): SV40 enhancer and early promoter
   8603..8738    +  rep_origin     SV40 ori: SV40 origin of replication
   8784..9380    +  CDS            PuroR (fragment): puromycin N-acetyltransferase; pac from Streptomyces; confers resistance to puromycin
   9429..9546    +  misc_feature   cPPT/CTS: central polypurine tract and central termination sequence of HIV-1
>Addgene plasmid #98324 | CDK9_pLX307 | addgene full sequence | sequence record 190356 | Addgene NGS Result
GGCTCGAGGCCTGCAGGTGCAAAGATGGATAAAGTTTTAAACAGAGAGGAATCTTTGCAGCTAATGGACC
TTCTAGGTCTTGAAAGGAGTGGGAATTGGCTCCGGTGCCCGTCAGTGGGCAGAGCGCACATCGCCCACAG
TCCCCGAGAAGTTGGGGGGAGGGGTCGGCAATTGAACCGGTGCCTAGAGAAGGTGGCGCGGGGTAAACTG
GGAAAGTGATGTCGTGTACTGGCTCCGCCTTTTTCCCGAGGGTGGGGGAGAACCGTATATAAGTGCAGTA
GTCGCCGTGAACGTTCTTTTTCGCAACGGGTTTGCCGCCAGAACACAGGTAAGTGCCGTGTGTGGTTCCC
GCGGGCCTGGCCTCTTTACGGGTTATGGCCCTTGCGTGCCTTGAATTACTTCCACCTGGCTGCAGTACGT
GATTCTTGATCCCGAGCTTCGGGTTGGAAGTGGGTGGGAGAGTTCGAGGCCTTGCGCTTAAGGAGCCCCT
TCGCCTCGTGCTTGAGTTGAGGCCTGGCCTGGGCGCTGGGGCCGCCGCGTGCGAATCTGGTGGCACCTTC
GCGCCTGTCTCGCTGCTTTCGATAAGTCTCTAGCCATTTAAAATTTTTGATGACCTGCTGCGACGCTTTT
TTTCTGGCAAGATAGTCTTGTAAATGCGGGCCAAGATCTGCACACTGGTATTTCGGTTTTTGGGGCCGCG
GGCGGCGACGGGGCCCGTGCGTCCCAGCGCACATGTTCGGCGAGGCGGGGCCTGCGAGCGCGGCCACCGA
GAATCGGACGGGGGTAGTCTCAAGCTGGCCGGCCTGCTCTGGTGCCTGGCCTCGCGCCGCCGTGTATCGC
CCCGCCCTGGGCGGCAAGGCTGGCCCGGTCGGCACCAGTTGCGTGAGCGGAAAGATGGCCGCTTCCCGGC
CCTGCTGCAGGGAGCTCAAAATGGAGGACGCGGCGCTCGGGAGAGCGGGCGGGTGAGTCACCCACACAAA
GGAAAAGGGCCTTTCCGTCCTCAGCCGTCGCTTCATGTGACTCCACGGAGTACCGGGCGCCGTCCAGGCA
CCTCGATTAGTTCTCGAGCTTTTGGAGTACGTCGTCTTTAGGTTGGGGGGAGGGGTTTTATGCGATGGAG
TTTCCCCACACTGAGTGGGTGGAGACTGAAGTTAGGCCAGCTTGGCACTTGATGTAATTCTCCTTGGAAT
TTGCCCTTTTTGAGTTTGGATCTTGGTTCATTCTCAAGCCTCAGACAGTGGTTCAAAGTTTTTTTCTTCC
ATTTCAGGTGTCGTGAGGCTAGCATCGATTGATCAACAAGTTTGTACAAAAAAGTTGGCATGGCGAAGCA
GTACGACTCGGTGGAGTGCCCTTTTTGTGATGAAGTTTCCAAATACGAGAAGCTCGCCAAGATCGGCCAA
GGCACCTTCGGGGAGGTGTTCAAGGCCAGGCACCGCAAGACCGGCCAGAAGGTGGCTCTGAAGAAGGTGC
TGATGGAAAACGAGAAGGAGGGGTTCCCCATTACAGCCTTGCGGGAGATCAAGATCCTTCAGCTTCTAAA
ACACGAGAATGTGGTCAACTTGATTGAGATTTGTCGAACCAAAGCTTCCCCCTATAACCGCTGCAAGGGT
AGTATATACCTGGTGTTCGACTTCTGCGAGCATGACCTTGCTGGGCTGTTGAGCAATGTTTTGGTCAAGT
TCACGCTGTCTGAGATCAAGAGGGTGATGCAGATGCTGCTTAACGGCCTCTACTACATCCACAGAAACAA
GATCCTGCATAGGGACATGAAGGCTGCTAATGTGCTTATCACTCGTGATGGGGTCCTGAAGCTGGCAGAC
TTTGGGCTGGCCCGGGCCTTCAGCCTGGCCAAGAACAGCCAGCCCAACCGCTACACCAACCGTGTGGTGA
CACTCTGGTACCGGCCCCCGGAGCTGTTGCTCGGGGAGCGGGACTACGGCCCCCCCATTGACCTGTGGGG
TGCTGGGTGCATCATGGCAGAGATGTGGACCCGCAGCCCCATCATGCAGGGCAACACGGAGCAGCACCAA
CTCGCCCTCATCAGTCAGCTCTGCGGCTCCATCACCCCTGAGGTGTGGCCAAACGTGGACAACTATGAGC
TGTACGAAAAGCTGGAGCTGGTCAAGGGCCAGAAGCGGAAGGTGAAGGACAGGCTGAAGGCCTATGTGCG
TGACCCATACGCACTGGACCTCATCGACAAGCTGCTGGTGCTGGACCCTGCCCAGCGCATCGACAGCGAT
GACGCCCTCAACCACGACTTCTTCTGGTCCGACCCCATGCCCTCCGACCTCAAGGGCATGCTCTCCACCC
ACCTGACGTCCATGTTCGAGTACTTGGCACCACCGCGCCGGAAGGGCAGCCAGATCACCCAGCAGTCCAC
CAACCAGAGTCGCAATCCCGCCACCACCAACCAGACGGAGTTTGAGCGCGTCTTCTGCCCAACTTTCTTG
TACAAAGTGGTTGATATCGGTAAGCCTATCCCTAACCCTCTCCTCGGTCTCGATTCTACGTAGTAATGAA
CTAGTCCGTAACTTGAAAGTATTTCGATTTCTTGGCTTTATATATCTTGTGGAAAGGACGATGCATTGAT
TCACATCGACTACTCACGCGTTAAGTCGACAATCAACCTCTGGATTACAAAATTTGTGAAAGATTGACTG
GTATTCTTAACTATGTTGCTCCTTTTACGCTATGTGGATACGCTGCTTTAATGCCTTTGTATCATGCTAT
TGCTTCCCGTATGGCTTTCATTTTCTCCTCCTTGTATAAATCCTGGTTGCTGTCTCTTTATGAGGAGTTG
TGGCCCGTTGTCAGGCAACGTGGCGTGGTGTGCACTGTGTTTGCTGACGCAACCCCCACTGGTTGGGGCA
TTGCCACCACCTGTCAGCTCCTTTCCGGGACTTTCGCTTTCCCCCTCCCTATTGCCACGGCGGAACTCAT
CGCCGCCTGCCTTGCCCGCTGCTGGACAGGGGCTCGGCTGTTGGGCACTGACAATTCCGTGGTGTTGTCG
GGGAAATCATCGTCCTTTCCTTGGCTGCTCGCCTGTGTTGCCACCTGGATTCTGCGCGGGACGTCCTTCT
GCTACGTCCCTTCGGCCCTCAATCCAGCGGACCTTCCTTCCCGCGGCCTGCTGCCGGCTCTGCGGCCTCT
TCCGCGTCTTCGCCTTCGCCCTCAGACGAGTCGGATCTCCCTTTGGGCCGCCTCCCCGCGTCGACTTTAA
GACCAATGACTTACAAGGCAGCTGTAGATCTTAGCCACTTTTTAAAAGAAAAGGGGGGACTGGAAGGGCT
AATTCACTCCCAACGAAGACAAGATCTGCTTTTTGCTTGTACTGGGTCTCTCTGGTTAGACCAGATCTGA
GCCTGGGAGCTCTCTGGCTAACTAGGGAACCCACTGCTTAAGCCTCAATAAAGCTTGCCTTGAGTGCTTC
AAGTAGTGTGTGCCCGTCTGTTGTGTGACTCTGGTAACTAGAGATCCCTCAGACCCTTTTAGTCAGTGTG
GAAAATCTCTAGCAGTACGTATAGTAGTTCATGTCATCTTATTATTCAGTATTTATAACTTGCAAAGAAA
TGAATATCAGAGAGTGAGAGGAACTTGTTTATTGCAGCTTATAATGGTTACAAATAAAGCAATAGCATCA
CAAATTTCACAAATAAAGCATTTTTTTCACTGCATTCTAGTTGTGGTTTGTCCAAACTCATCAATGTATC
TTATCATGTCTGGCTCTAGCTATCCCGCCCCTAACTCCGCCCATCCCGCCCCTAACTCCGCCCAGTTCCG
CCCATTCTCCGCCCCATGGCTGACTAATTTTTTTTATTTATGCAGAGGCCGAGGCCGCCTCGGCCTCTGA
GCTATTCCAGAAGTAGTGAGGAGGCTTTTTTGGAGGCCTAGGGACGTACCCAATTCGCCCTATAGTGAGT
CGTATTACGCGCGCTCACTGGCCGTCGTTTTACAACGTCGTGACTGGGAAAACCCTGGCGTTACCCAACT
TAATCGCCTTGCAGCACATCCCCCTTTCGCCAGCTGGCGTAATAGCGAAGAGGCCCGCACCGATCGCCCT
TCCCAACAGTTGCGCAGCCTGAATGGCGAATGGG
[124 nt withheld, positions 4095-4218]
C
[91 nt withheld, positions 4220-4310]
A
[49 nt withheld, positions 4312-4360]
CCTTTGACGTTGGAGTCCACGTTCTTT
[37 nt withheld, positions 4388-4424]
ACCCTATCTCGGTCTATTCTTTTGATTTATAAGGGATTTTGCCGATTTCGGCCTATTGGTTAAAAAATGA
GCTGATTTAACAAAAATTTAACGCGAATTTTAACAAAATATTAACGCTTACAATTTAGGTGGCACTTTTC
GGGGAAATGTGCGCGGAACCCCTATTTGTTTATTTTTCTAAATACATTCAAATATGTATCCGCTCATGAG
ACAATAACCCTGATAAATGCTTCAATAATATTGAAAAAGGAAGAGTATGAGTATTCAACATTTCCGTGTC
GCCCTTATTCCCTTTTTTGCGGCATTTTGCCTTCCTGTTTTTGCTCACCCAGAAACGCTGGTGAAAGTAA
AAGATGCTGAAGATCAGTTGGGTGCACGAGTGGGTTACATCGAACTGGATCTCAACAGCGGTAAGATCCT
TGAGAGTTTTCGCCCCGAAGAACGTTTTCCAATGATGAGCACTTTTAAAGTTCTGCTATGTGGCGCGGTA
TTATCCCGTATTGACGCCGGGCAAGAGCAACTCGGTCGCCGCATACACTATTCTCAGAATGACTTGGTTG
AGTACTCACCAGTCACAGAAAAGCATCTTACGGATGGCATGACAGTAAGAGAATTATGCAGTGCTGCCAT
AACCATGAGTGATAACACTGCGGCCAACTTACTTCTGACAACGATCGGAGGACCGAAGGAGCTAACCGCT
TTTTTGCACAACATGGGGGATCATGTAACTCGCCTTGATCGTTGGGAACCGGAGCTGAATGAAGCCATAC
CAAACGACGAGCGTGACACCACGATGCCTGTAGCAATGGCAACAACGTTGCGCAAACTATTAACTGGCGA
ACTACTTACTCTAGCTTCCCGGCAACAATTAATAGACTGGATGGAGGCGGATAAAGTTGCAGGACCACTT
CTGCGCTCGGCCCTTCCGGCTGGCTGGTTTATTGCTGATAAATCTGGAGCCGGTGAGCGTGGGTCTCGCG
GTATCATTGCAGCACTGGGGCCAGATGGTAAGCCCTCCCGTATCGTAGTTATCTACACGACGGGGAGTCA
GGCAACTATGGATGAACGAAATAGACAGATCGCTGAGATAGGTGCCTCACTGATTAAGCATTGGTAACTG
TCAGACCAAGTTTACTCATATATACTTTAGATTGATTTAAAACTTCATTTTTAATTTAAAAGGATCTAGG
TGAAGATCCTTTTTGATAATCTCATGACCAAAATCCCTTAACGTGAGTTTTCGTTCCACTGAGCGTCAGA
CCCCGTAGAAAAGATCAAAGGATCTTCTTGAGATCCTTTTTTTCTGCGCGTAATCTGCTGCTTGCAAACA
AAAAAACCACCGCTACCAGCGGTGGTTTGTTTGCCGGATCAAGAGCTACCAACTCTTTTTCCGAAGGTAA
CTGGCTTCAGCAGAGCGCAGATACCAAATACTGTTCTTCTAGTGTAGCCGTAGTTAGGCCACCACTTCAA
GAACTCTGTAGCACCGCCTACATACCTCGCTCTGCTAATCCTGTTACCAGTGGCTGCTGCCAGTGGCGAT
AAGTCGTGTCTTACCGGGTTGGACTCAAGACGATAGTTACCGGATAAGGCGCAGCGGTCGGGCTGAACGG
GGGGTTCGTGCACACAGCCCAGCTTGGAGCGAACGACCTACACCGAACTGAGATACCTACAGCGTGAGCT
ATGAGAAAGCGCCACGCTTCCCGAAGGGAGAAAGGCGGACAGGTATCCGGTAAGCGGCAGGGTCGGAACA
GGAGAGCGCACGAGGGAGCTTCCAGGGGGAAACGCCTGGTATCTTTATAGTCCTGTCGGGTTTCGCCACC
TCTGACTTGAGCGTCGATTTTTGTGATGCTCGTCAGGGGGGCGGAGCCTATGGAAAAACGCCAGCAACGC
GGCCTTTTTACGGTTCCTGGCCTTTTGCTGGCCTTTTGCTCACATGTTCTTTCCTGCGTTATCCCCTGAT
TCTGTGGATAACCGTATTACCGCCTTTGAGTGAGCTGATACCGCTCGCCGCAGCCGAACGACCGAGCGCA
GCGAGTCAGTGAGCGAGGAAGCGGAAGAGCGCCCAATACGCAAACCGCCTCTCCCCGCGCGTTGGCCGAT
TCATTAATGCAGCTGGCACGACAGGTTTCCCGACTGGAAAGCGGGCAGTGAGCGCAACGCAATTAATGTG
AGTTAGCTCACTCATTAGGCACCCCAGGCTTTACACTTTATGCTTCCGGCTCGTATGTTGTGTGGAATTG
TGAGCGGATAACAATTTCACACAGGAAACAGCTATGACCATGATTACGCCAAGCGCGCAATTAACCCTCA
CTAAAGGGAACAAAAGCTGGAGCTGCAAGCTTAATGTAGTCTTATGCAATACTCTTGTAGTCTTGCAACA
TGGTAACGATGAGTTAGCAACATGCCTTACAAGGAGAGAAAAAGCACCGTGCATGCCGATTGGTGGAAGT
AAGGTGGTACGATCGTGCCTTATTAGGAAGGCAACAGACGGGTCTGACATGGATTGGACGAACCACTGAA
TTGCCGCATTGCAGAGATATTGTATTTAAGTGCCTAGCTCGATACATAAACGGGTCTCTCTGGTTAGACC
AGATCTGAGCCTGGGAGCTCTCTGGCTAACTAGGGAACCCACTGCTTAAGCCTCAATAAAGCTTGCCTTG
AGTGCTTCAAGTAGTGTGTGCCCGTCTGTTGTGTGACTCTGGTAACTAGAGATCCCTCAGACCCTTTTAG
TCAGTGTGGAAAATCTCTAGCAGTGGCGCCCGAACAGGGACTTGAAAGCGAAAGGGAAACCAGAGGAGCT
CTCTCGACGCAGGACTCGGCTTGCTGAAGCGCGCACGGCAAGAGGCGAGGGGCGGCGACTGGTGAGTACG
CCAAAAATTTTGACTAGCGGAGGCTAGAAGGAGAGAGATGGGTGCGAGAGCGTCAGTATTAAGCGGGGGA
GAATTAGATCGCGATGGGAAAAAATTCGGTTAAGGCCAGGGGGAAAGAAAAAATATAAATTAAAACATAT
AGTATGGGCAAGCAGGGAGCTAGAACGATTCGCAGTTAATCCTGGCCTGTTAGAAACATCAGAAGGCTGT
AGACAAATACTGGGACAGCTACAACCATCCCTTCAGACAGGATCAGAAGAACTTAGATCATTATATAATA
CAGTAGCAACCCTCTATTGTGTGCATCAAAGGATAGAGATAAAAGACACCAAGGAAGCTTTAGACAAGAT
AGAGGAAGAGCAAAACAAAAGTAAGACCACCGCACAGCAAGCGGCCGCTGATCTTCAGACCTGGAGGAGG
AGATATGAGGGACAATTGGAGAAGTGAATTATATAAATATAAAGTAGTAAAAATTGAACCATTAGGAGTA
GCACCCACCAAGGCAAAGAGAAGAGTGGTGCAGAGAGAAAAAAGAGCAGTGGGAATAGGAGCTTTGTTCC
TTGGGTTCTTGGGAGCAGCAGGAAGCACTATGGGCGCAGCGTCAATGACGCTGACGGTACAGGCCAGACA
ATTATTGTCTGGTATAGTGCAGCAGCAGAACAATTTGCTGAGGGCTATTGAGGCGCAACAGCATCTGTTG
CAACTCACAGTCTGGGGCATCAAGCAGCTCCAGGCAAGAATCCTGGCTGTGGAAAGATACCTAAAGGATC
AACAGCTCCTGGGGATTTGGGGTTGCTCTGGAAAACTCATTTGCACCACTGCTGTGCCTTGGAATGCTAG
TTGGAGTAATAAATCTCTGGAACAGATTTGGAATCACACGACCTGGATGGAGTGGGACAGAGAAATTAAC
AATTACACAAGCTTAATACACTCCTTAATTGAAGAATCGCAAAACCAGCAAGAAAAGAATGAACAAGAAT
TATTGGAATTAGATAAATGGGCAAGTTTGTGGAATTGGTTTAACATAACAAATTGGCTGTGGTATATAAA
ATTATTCATAATGATAGTAGGAGGCTTGGTAGGTTTAAGAATAGTTTTTGCTGTACTTTCTATAGTGAAT
AGAGTTAGGCAGGGATATTCACCATTATCGTTTCAGACCCACCTCCCAACCCCGAGGGGACCCATGCATT
GCATCTCAATTAGTCAGCAACCAGGTGTGGAAAGTCCCCAGGCTCCCCAGCAGGCAGAAGTATGCAAAGC
ATGCGTCTCAATTAGTCAGCAACCATAGTCCCGCCCCTAACTCCGCCCATCCCGCCCCTAACTCCGCCCA
GTTCCGCCCATTCTCCGCCCCATGGCTGACTAATTTTTTTTATTTATGCAGAGGCCGAGGCCGCCTCGGC
CTCTGAGCTATTCCAGAAGTAGTGAGGAGGCTTTTTTGGAGGCCTAGGCTTTTGCAAAAAGCTTTCTAGA
GGTACCACCGGAGCTTACCATGACCGAGTACAAGCCCACGGTGCGCCTCGCCACCCGCGACGACGTCCCC
AGGGCCGTACGCACCCTCGCCGCCGCGTTCGCCGACTACCCCGCCACGCGCCACACCGTCGATCCGGACC
GCCACATCGAGCGGGTCACCGAGCTGCAAGAACTCTTCCTCACGCGCGTCGGGCTCGACATCGGCAAGGT
GTGGGTCGCGGACGACGGCGCCGCCGTGGCGGTCTGGACCACGCCGGAGAGCGTCGAAGCGGGGGCGGTG
TTCGCCGAGATCGGCCCGCGCATGGCCGAGTTGAGCGGTTCCCGGCTGGCCGCGCAGCAACAGATGGAAG
GCCTCCTGGCGCCGCACCGGCCCAAGGAGCCCGCGTGGTTCCTGGCCACCGTCGGCGTCTCGCCCGACCA
CCAGGGCAAGGGTCTGGGCAGCGCCGTCGTGCTCCCCGGAGTGGAGGCGGCCGAGCGCGCCGGGGTGCCC
GCCTTCCTGGAGACCTCCGCGCCCCGCAACCTCCCCTTCTACGAGCGGCTCGGCTTCACCGTCACCGCCG
ACGTCGAGGTGCCCGAAGGACCGCGCACCTGGTGCATGACCCGCAAGCCCGGTGCCAGTTAACGAATTCT
AGATCTTGAGACAAATGGCAGTATTCATCCACAATTTTAAAAGAAAAGGGGGGATTGGGGGGTACAGTGC
AGGGGAAAGAATAGTAGACATAATAGCAACAGACATACAAACTAAAGAATTACAAAAACAAATTACAAAA
ATTCAAAATTTTCGGGTTTATTACAGGGACAGCAGAGATCCACTTTGGCGCC
